Addgene plasmid #20592: pWZL Neo Myr Flag MAPK12
Depositing lab: William Hahn & Jean Zhao. Depositing organization: Dana-Farber Cancer Institute. Publication: Integrative Genomic Approaches Identify IKBKE as a Breast Cancer Oncogene (Kinase Library Clones). Boehm JS, Zhao JJ, Yao J, Kim SY, Firestein R, Dunn IF, Sjostrom SK, Garraway LA, Weremowicz S, Richardson AL, Greulich H, Stewart CJ, Mulvey LA, Shen RR, Ambrogio L, Hirozane-Kishikawa T, Hill DE, Vidal M, Meyerson M, Grenier JK, Hinkle G, Root DE, Roberts TM, Lander ES, Polyak K, Hahn WC. Cell. 2007 Jun 15. 129(6):1065-1079. 10.1016/j.cell.2007.03.052 PubMed 17574021.
Backbone
  Vector backbone: pWZL-Neo-Myr-Flag-DEST
  Backbone manufacturer: William Hahn Lab (available at Addgene, #15300)
  Vector type: Mammalian Expression, Retroviral
  Selectable markers: Neomycin (select with G418)
Growth in bacteria
  Bacterial resistance: Ampicillin, 100 μg/mL
  Growth temperature: 37°C
  Growth strain: Stbl3
  Growth instructions: Stbl3 cells to prevent recombination.
  Copy number: Unknown
Gene/Insert
  Gene/Insert name: MAPK12 (alt name: mitogen-activated protein kinase 12)
  Species: H. sapiens (human)
  Entrez Gene: MAPK12 (a.k.a. ERK-6, ERK3, ERK6, MAPK 12, P38GAMMA, PRKM12, SAPK-3, SAPK3)
  Tag / fusion protein: Myr (N terminal on backbone); Flag (N terminal on backbone)
  Cloning method: Gateway Cloning
  Sequencing primers: 5′ pWZL-Fwd (GAA CCT CCT CGT TCG ACC); 3′ pWZL-Rev (TTC CGG GCC CTC ACA TTG)
Resource information
  A portion of this plasmid was derived from a plasmid made by: 3-B6
Terms and licenses: Academic/Nonprofit Terms; Industry Terms: Not Available to Industry
Depositor comments: ORFs were cloned into Gateway compatible pEntry vectors. An LR recombination reaction was performed to move the ORF to pWZL-Neo-Myr-Flag DEST such that the ORF would have 5' myristoylation and flag tags. This plasmid is part of a kinase library, and the gene has been verified, but has not been fully sequenced for minor mutations. Please see the following link for plasmids from this article that are not part of the kinase library http://www.addgene.org/pubmed/17574021
How to cite: pWZL Neo Myr Flag MAPK12 was a gift from William Hahn & Jean Zhao (Addgene plasmid # 20592 ; http://n2t.net/addgene:20592 ; RRID:Addgene_20592)
