[The description below was written by a language model from this plasmid's Addgene catalogue record.]
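Description:
pWZL Neo Myr Flag MAPK12 is a retroviral mammalian expression plasmid built on the Gateway-compatible pWZL-Neo-Myr-Flag-DEST backbone. It carries the human MAPK12 open reading frame, which encodes mitogen-activated protein kinase 12 (also known as p38 gamma, ERK6 or SAPK3). It is propagated in bacteria under ampicillin selection, and a recombination-deficient strain is specified to limit rearrangement between repeated retroviral sequences. In mammalian cells, transduced or transfected populations are selected with G418 through the neomycin resistance marker. The record does not provide a feature table, so the promoter driving the insert, the arrangement of the neomycin cassette and the bacterial origin of replication are not explicitly stated.

The ORF was first cloned into a Gateway entry vector and then moved by LR recombination into the destination vector. This places it in frame behind two backbone-encoded N-terminal elements, a myristoylation signal and a Flag epitope. The myristoylation sequence directs lipid modification and membrane targeting of the fusion protein, a strategy commonly used to promote constitutive activation of kinases. The Flag tag allows detection or immunoprecipitation of the expressed protein.

The construct belongs to a library of myristoylated, Flag-tagged human kinase clones made for gain-of-function screening by retroviral delivery, in a study that used integrative genomic approaches to identify breast cancer oncogenes. The depositor notes that the identity of the gene has been verified, but the clone has not been fully sequenced, so minor mutations cannot be excluded.
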