>Addgene plasmid #20592 | pWZL Neo Myr Flag MAPK12 | addgene partial sequence | sequence record 26417 | 20592 with pWZL-Fwd
CTCCTTCTCTAGGCGCCGGCCGGATCCAGAATTCGCCACCATGGGGTCTTCAAAATCTAAACCAAAGGAC
CCCAGCCAGCGCCGGCGCAGGATCCGAGGTTACCTTGACTACAAAGACGATGACGACAAGCAATTGACAA
GTTTGTACAAAAAAGTTGGCATGAGCTCTCCGCCGCCCGCCCGCAGTGGCTTTTACCGCCAGGAGGTGAC
CAAGACGGCCTGGGAGGTGCGCGCCGTGTACCGGGACCTGCAGCCCGTGGGCTCGGGCGCCTACGGCGCG
GTGTGCTCGGCCGTGGACGGCCGCACCGGCGCTAAGGTGGCCATCAAGAAGCTGTATCGGCCCTTCCAGT
CCGAGCTGTTCGCCAAGCGCGCCTACCGCGAGCTGCGCCTGCTCAAGCACATGCGCCACGAGAACGTGAT
CGGGCTGCTGGACGTATTCACTCCTGATGAGACCCTGGATGACTTCACGGACTTTTACCTGGTGATGCCG
TTCATGGGCACCGACCTGGGCAAGCTCATGAAACATGAGAAGCTAGGCGAGGACCGGATCCAGTTCCTCG
TGTACC
